>Addgene plasmid #198054 | pCL040 lenti TRE-3xFLAG-LibCloneSite pEF-rTetR(SE-G72P)-VP48-T2A-mCherry-BSD-WPRE | addgene full sequence | sequence record 391373 | Addgene NGS Result
TGGTTAGTACCGGGCCCGCTCTAGAGATCCCATTTGACTCAGGCGGCCGCGCCACTAGTCGAGAGTTGGC
TTTACTCCCTATCAGTGATAGAGAACGTATGAAGAGTTTACTCCCTATCAGTGATAGAGAACGTATGCAG
ACTTTACTCCCTATCAGTGATAGAGAACGTATAAGGAGTTTACTCCCTATCAGTGATAGAGAACGTATGA
CCAGTTTACTCCCTATCAGTGATAGAGAACGTATCTACAGTTTACTCCCTATCAGTGATAGAGAACGTAT
ATCCAGTTTACTCCCTATCAGTGATAGAGAACGTATAAGCTTTAGGCGTGTACGGTGGGCGCCTATAAAA
GCAGAGCTCGTTTAGTGAACCGTCAGATCGCCTGGAGCAATTCCACAACACTTTTGTCTTATACCAACTT
TCCGTACCACTTCCTACCCTCGTAAAACCGGTCGCCACCATGGACTACAAAGACCATGACGGTGATTATA
AAGATCATGACATCGACTACAAGGATGACGATGACAAGGGTGGATCCGGATCAGGCTCCGGAGACGGGTC
AAGCGTCTCTGGATCTGGATAAGTTTAAACTCGCGAATCGATCGCCCACCCCAACTTGTTTATTGCAGCT
TATAATGGTTACAAATAAAGCAATAGCATCACAAATTTCACAAATAAAGCATTTTTTTCACTGCATTCTA
GTTGTGGTTTGTCCAAACTCATCAATGTATCTTATGCATAAGTAACAAAACTTTTATGAGGGACAGCCCC
CCCCCAAAGCCCCCAGGGATGTAATTACGTCCCTCCCCCGCTAGGGGGCAGCAGCGAGCCGCCCGGGGCT
CCGCTCCGGTCCGGCGCTCCCCCCGCATCCCCGAGCCGGCAGCGTGCGGGGACAGCCCGGGCACGGGGAA
GGTGGCACGGGATCGCTTTCCTCTGAACGCTTCTCGCTGCTCTTTGAGCCTGCAGACACCTGGGGGGATA
CGGGGAAAAGGCCTCCACGGCCACTAGTATTATGCATGTGCCCGTCAGTGGGCAGAGCGCACATCGCCCA
CAGTCCCCGAGAAGTTGGGGGGAGGGGTCGGCAATTGAACCGGTGCCTAGAGAAGGTGGCGCGGGGTAAA
CTGGGAAAGTGATGTCGTGTACTGGCTCCGCCTTTTTCCCGAGGGTGGGGGAGAACCGTATATAAGTGCA
GTAGTCGCCGTGAACGTTCTTTTTCGCAACGGGTTTGCCGCCAGAACACAGGTAAGTGCCGTGTGTGGTT
CCCGCGGGCCTGGCCTCTTTACGGGTTATGGCCCTTGCGTGCCTTGAATTACTTCCACCTGGCTGCAGTA
CGTGATTCTTGATCCCGAGCTTCGGGTTGGAAGTGGGTGGGAGAGTTCGAGGCCTTGCGCTTAAGGAGCC
CCTTCGCCTCGTGCTTGAGTTGAGGCCTGGCCTGGGCGCTGGGGCCGCCGCGTGCGAATCTGGTGGCACC
TTCGCGCCTGTCTCGCTGCTTTCGATAAGTCTCTAGCCATTTAAAATTTTTGATGACCTGCTGCGACGCT
TTTTTTCTGGCAAGATAGTCTTGTAAATGCGGGCCAAGATCTGCACACTGGTATTTCGGTTTTTGGGGCC
GCGGGCGGCGACGGGGCCCGTGCGTCCCAGCGCACATGTTCGGCGAGGCGGGGCCTGCGAGCGCGGCCAC
CGAGAATCGGACGGGGGTAGTCTCAAGCTGGCCGGCCTGCTCTGGTGCCTGGCCTCGCGCCGCCGTGTAT
CGCCCCGCCCTGGGCGGCAAGGCTGGCCCGGTCGGCACCAGTTGCGTGAGCGGAAAGATGGCCGCTTCCC
GGCCCTGCTGCAGGGAGCTCAAAATGGAGGACGCGGCGCTCGGGAGAGCGGGCGGGTGAGTCACCCACAC
AAAGGAAAAGGGCCTTTCCGTCCTCAGCCGTCGCTTCATGTGACTCCACGGAGTACCGGGCGCCGTCCAG
GCACCTCGATTAGTTCTCGCGCTTTTGGAGTACGTCGTCTTTAGGTTGGGGGGAGGGGTTTTATGCGATG
GAGTTTCCCCACACTGAGTGGGTGGAGACTGAAGTTAGGCCAGCTTGGCACTTGATGTAATTCTCCTTGG
AATTTGCCCTTTTTGAGTTTGGATCTTGGTTCATTCTCAAGCCTCAGACAGTGGTTCAAAGTTTTTTTCT
TCCATTTCAGGTGTCGTGAGCTAGCCACCATGTCTAGACTGGACAAGAGCAAAATAATAAACGGAGCTCT
GGAATTACTCAATGGTGTCGGTATCGAAGGCCTGACGACAAGGAAACTCGCTCAAAAGCTGGGAGTTGAG
CAGCCTACCCTGTACTGGCACGTGAAGAACAAGCGGGCCCTGCTCGATGCCCTGCCAATCGAGATGCTGG
ACAGGCATCATACCCACTCCTGCCCCCTGGAACCCGAGTCATGGCAAGACTTTCTGCGGAACAACGCCAA
GTCATACCGCTGTGCTCTCCTCTCACATCGCGACGGGGCTAAAGTGCATCTCGGCACCCGCCCAACAGAG
AAACAGTACGAAACCCTGGAAAATCAGCTCGCGTTCCTGTGTCAGCAAGGCTTCTCCCTGGAGAACGCAC
TGTACGCTCTGTCCGCCGTGGGCCACTTTACACTGGGCTGCGTATTGGAGGAACAGGAGCATCAAGTAGC
AAAAGAGGAAAGAGAGACACCTACCACCGATTCTATGCCCCCACTTCTGAAACAAGCAATTGAGCTGTTC
GACCGGCAGGGAGCCGAACCTGCCTTCCTTTTCGGCCTGGAACTAATCATATGTGGCCTGGAGAAACAGC
TAAAGTGCGAAAGCGGCGGTCCCACCGACGCCCTGGACGACTTCGACCTGGACATGCTGCCCGCCGATGC
CCTGGATGATTTTGATCTGGATATGCTCCCTGCTGACGCTCTCGATGACTTCGATCTCGATATGCTGCCA
GGCGGATCTGGAGAGGGAAGGGGAAGCCTCCTAACTTGCGGAGATGTCGAGGAGAATCCTGGCCCAATGG
TGAGCAAGGGCGAGGAGGATAACATGGCCATCATCAAGGAGTTCATGCGCTTCAAGGTGCACATGGAGGG
CTCCGTGAACGGCCACGAGTTCGAGATCGAGGGCGAGGGCGAGGGCCGCCCCTACGAGGGCACCCAGACC
GCCAAGCTGAAGGTGACCAAGGGTGGCCCCCTGCCCTTCGCCTGGGACATCCTGTCCCCTCAGTTCATGT
ACGGCTCCAAGGCCTACGTGAAGCACCCCGCCGACATCCCCGACTACTTGAAGCTGTCCTTCCCCGAGGG
CTTCAAGTGGGAGCGCGTGATGAACTTCGAGGACGGCGGCGTGGTGACCGTGACCCAGGACTCCTCCCTG
CAGGACGGCGAGTTCATCTACAAGGTGAAGCTGCGCGGCACCAACTTCCCCTCCGACGGCCCCGTAATGC
AGAAGAAGACCATGGGCTGGGAGGCCTCCTCCGAGCGGATGTACCCCGAGGACGGCGCCCTGAAGGGCGA
GATCAAGCAGAGGCTGAAGCTGAAGGACGGCGGCCACTACGACGCTGAGGTCAAGACCACCTACAAGGCC
AAGAAGCCCGTGCAGCTGCCCGGCGCCTACAACGTCAACATCAAGTTGGACATCACCTCCCACAACGAGG
ACTACACCATCGTGGAACAGTACGAACGCGCCGAGGGCCGCCACTCCACCGGCGGCATGGACGAGCTGTA
CAAGGGTAGCGGCAGCGGTAGCATGGCCAAGCCTTTGTCTCAAGAAGAATCCACCCTCATTGAAAGAGCA
ACGGCTACAATCAACAGCATCCCCATCTCTGAAGACTACAGCGTCGCCAGCGCAGCTCTCTCTAGCGACG
GCCGCATCTTCACTGGTGTCAATGTATATCATTTTACTGGGGGACCTTGTGCAGAACTCGTGGTGCTGGG
CACTGCTGCTGCTGCGGCAGCTGGCAACCTGACTTGTATCGTCGCGATCGGAAATGAGAACAGGGGCATC
TTGAGCCCCTGCGGACGGTGCCGACAGGTGCTTCTCGATCTGCATCCTGGGATCAAAGCCATAGTGAAGG
ACAGTGATGGACAGCCGACGGCAGTTGGGATTCGTGAATTGCTGCCCTCTGGTTATGTGTGGGAGGGCTA
AGAATTCGTCGAGGGACCTAATAACTTCGTATAGCATACATTATACGAAGTTATACATGTTTAAGGGTTC
CGGTTCCACTAGGTACAATTCGATATCAAGCTTATCGATAATCAACCTCTGGATTACAAAATTTGTGAAA
GATTGACTGGTATTCTTAACTATGTTGCTCCTTTTACGCTATGTGGATACGCTGCTTTAATGCCTTTGTA
TCATGCTATTGCTTCCCGTATGGCTTTCATTTTCTCCTCCTTGTATAAATCCTGGTTGCTGTCTCTTTAT
GAGGAGTTGTGGCCCGTTGTCAGGCAACGTGGCGTGGTGTGCACTGTGTTTGCTGACGCAACCCCCACTG
GTTGGGGCATTGCCACCACCTGTCAGCTCCTTTCCGGGACTTTCGCTTTCCCCCTCCCTATTGCCACGGC
GGAACTCATCGCCGCCTGCCTTGCCCGCTGCTGGACAGGGGCTCGGCTGTTGGGCACTGACAATTCCGTG
GTGTTGTCGGGGAAATCATCGTCCTTTCCTTGGCTGCTCGCCTGTGTTGCCACCTGGATTCTGCGCGGGA
CGTCCTTCTGCTACGTCCCTTCGGCCCTCAATCCAGCGGACCTTCCTTCCCGCGGCCTGCTGCCGGCTCT
GCGGCCTCTTCCGCGTCTTCGCCTTCGCCCTCAGACGAGTCGGATCTCCCTTTGGGCCGCCTCCCCGCAT
CGATACCGTCGACCTCGATCGAGACCTAGAAAAACATGGAGCAATCACAAGTAGCAATACAGCAGCTACC
AATGCTGATTGTGCCTGGCTAGAAGCACAAGAGGAGGAGGAGGTGGGTTTTCCAGTCACACCTCAGGTAC
CTTTAAGACCAATGACTTACAAGGCAGCTGTAGATCTTAGCCACTTTTTAAAAGAAAAGGGGGGACTGGA
AGGGCTAATTCACTCCCAACGAAGACAAGATATCCTTGATCTGTGGATCTACCACACACAAGGCTACTTC
CCTGATTGGCAGAACTACACACCAGGGCCAGGGATCAGATATCCACTGACCTTTGGATGGTGCTACAAGC
TAGTACCAGTTGAGCAAGAGAAGGTAGAAGAAGCCAATGAAGGAGAGAACACCCGCTTGTTACACCCTGT
GAGCCTGCATGGGATGGATGACCCGGAGAGAGAAGTATTAGAGTGGAGGTTTGACAGCCGCCTAGCATTT
CATCACATGGCCCGAGAGCTGCATCCGGACTGTACTGGGTCTCTCTGGTTAGACCAGATCTGAGCCTGGG
AGCTCTCTGGCTAACTAGGGAACCCACTGCTTAAGCCTCAATAAAGCTTGCCTTGAGTGCTTCAAGTAGT
GTGTGCCCGTCTGTTGTGTGACTCTGGTAACTAGAGATCCCTCAGACCCTTTTAGTCAGTGTGGAAAATC
TCTAGCAGCATGTGAGCAAAAGGCCAGCAAAAGGCCAGGAACCGTAAAAAGGCCGCGTTGCTGGCGTTTT
TCCATAGGCTCCGCCCCCCTGACGAGCATCACAAAAATCGACGCTCAAGTCAGAGGTGGCGAAACCCGAC
AGGACTATAAAGATACCAGGCGTTTCCCCCTGGAAGCTCCCTCGTGCGCTCTCCTGTTCCGACCCTGCCG
CTTACCGGATACCTGTCCGCCTTTCTCCCTTCGGGAAGCGTGGCGCTTTCTCATAGCTCACGCTGTAGGT
ATCTCAGTTCGGTGTAGGTCGTTCGCTCCAAGCTGGGCTGTGTGCACGAACCCCCCGTTCAGCCCGACCG
CTGCGCCTTATCCGGTAACTATCGTCTTGAGTCCAACCCGGTAAGACACGACTTATCGCCACTGGCAGCA
GCCACTGGTAACAGGATTAGCAGAGCGAGGTATGTAGGCGGTGCTACAGAGTTCTTGAAGTGGTGGCCTA
ACTACGGCTACACTAGAAGAACAGTATTTGGTATCTGCGCTCTGCTGAAGCCAGTTACCTTCGGAAAAAG
AGTTGGTAGCTCTTGATCCGGCAAACAAACCACCGCTGGTAGCGGTGGTTTTTTTGTTTGCAAGCAGCAG
ATTACGCGCAGAAAAAAAGGATCTCAAGAAGATCCTTTGATCTTTTCTACGGGGTCTGACGCTCAGTGGA
ACGAAAACTCACGTTAAGGGATTTTGGTCATGAGATTATCAAAAAGGATCTTCACCTAGATCCTTTTAAA
TTAAAAATGAAGTTTTAAATCAATCTAAAGTATATATGAGTAAACTTGGTCTGACAGTTACCAATGCTTA
ATCAGTGAGGCACCTATCTCAGCGATCTGTCTATTTCGTTCATCCATAGTTGCCTGACTCCCCGTCGTGT
AGATAACTACGATACGGGAGGGCTTACCATCTGGCCCCAGTGCTGCAATGATACCGCGAGACCCACGCTC
ACCGGCTCCAGATTTATCAGCAATAAACCAGCCAGCCGGAAGGGCCGAGCGCAGAAGTGGTCCTGCAACT
TTATCCGCCTCCATCCAGTCTATTAATTGTTGCCGGGAAGCTAGAGTAAGTAGTTCGCCAGTTAATAGTT
TGCGCAACGTTGTTGCCATTGCTACAGGCATCGTGGTGTCACGCTCGTCGTTTGGTATGGCTTCATTCAG
CTCCGGTTCCCAACGATCAAGGCGAGTTACATGATCCCCCATGTTGTGCAAAAAAGCGGTTAGCTCCTTC
GGTCCTCCGATCGTTGTCAGAAGTAAGTTGGCCGCAGTGTTATCACTCATGGTTATGGCAGCACTGCATA
ATTCTCTTACTGTCATGCCATCCGTAAGATGCTTTTCTGTGACTGGTGAGTACTCAACCAAGTCATTCTG
AGAATAGTGTATGCGGCGACCGAGTTGCTCTTGCCCGGCGTCAATACGGGATAATACCGCGCCACATAGC
AGAACTTTAAAAGTGCTCATCATTGGAAAACGTTCTTCGGGGCGAAAACTCTCAAGGATCTTACCGCTGT
TGAGATCCAGTTCGATGTAACCCACTCGTGCACCCAACTGATCTTCAGCATCTTTTACTTTCACCAGCGT
TTCTGGGTGAGCAAAAACAGGAAGGCAAAATGCCGCAAAAAAGGGAATAAGGGCGACACGGAAATGTTGA
ATACTCATACTCTTCCTTTTTCAATATTATTGAAGCATTTATCAGGGTTATTGTCTCATGAGCGGATACA
TATTTGAATGTATTTAGAAAAATAAACAAATAGGGGTTCCGCGCACATTTCCCCGAAAAGTGCCACCTGA
CGTCGACGGATCGGGAGATCTCCCGATCCCCTATGGTGCACTCTCAGTACAATCTGCTCTGATGCCGCAT
AGTTAAGCCAGTATCTGCTCCCTGCTTGTGTGTTGGAGGTCGCTGAGTAGTGCGCGAGCAAAATTTAAGC
TACAACAAGGCAAGGCTTGACCGACAATTGCATGAAGAATCTGCTTAGGGTTAGGCGTTTTGCGCTGCTT
CGCGATGTACGGGCCAGATATACGCGTTGACATTGATTATTGACTAGTTATTAATAGTAATCAATTACGG
GGTCATTAGTTCATAGCCCATATATGGAGTTCCGCGTTACATAACTTACGGTAAATGGCCCGCCTGGCTG
ACCGCCCAACGACCCCCGCCCATTGACGTCAATAATGACGTATGTTCCCATAGTAACGCCAATAGGGACT
TTCCATTGACGTCAATGGGTGGAGTATTTACGGTAAACTGCCCACTTGGCAGTACATCAAGTGTATCATA
TGCCAAGTACGCCCCCTATTGACGTCAATGACGGTAAATGGCCCGCCTGGCATTATGCCCAGTACATGAC
CTTATGGGACTTTCCTACTTGGCAGTACATCTACGTATTAGTCATCGCTATTACCATGGTGATGCGGTTT
TGGCAGTACATCAATGGGCGTGGATAGCGGTTTGACTCACGGGGATTTCCAAGTCTCCACCCCATTGACG
TCAATGGGAGTTTGTTTTGGCACCAAAATCAACGGGACTTTCCAAAATGTCGTAACAACTCCGCCCCATT
GACGCAAATGGGCGGTAGGCGTGTACGGTGGGAGGTCTATATAAGCAGCGCGTTTTGCCTGTACTGGGTC
TCTCTGGTTAGACCAGATCTGAGCCTGGGAGCTCTCTGGCTAACTAGGGAACCCACTGCTTAAGCCTCAA
TAAAGCTTGCCTTGAGTGCTTCAAGTAGTGTGTGCCCGTCTGTTGTGTGACTCTGGTAACTAGAGATCCC
TCAGACCCTTTTAGTCAGTGTGGAAAATCTCTAGCAGTGGCGCCCGAACAGGGACTTGAAAGCGAAAGGG
AAACCAGAGGAGCTCTCTCGACGCAGGACTCGGCTTGCTGAAGCGCGCACGGCAAGAGGCGAGGGGCGGC
GACTGGTGAGTACGCCAAAAATTTTGACTAGCGGAGGCTAGAAGGAGAGAGATGGGTGCGAGAGCGTCAG
TATTAAGCGGGGGAGAATTAGATCGCGATGGGAAAAAATTCGGTTAAGGCCAGGGGGAAAGAAAAAATAT
AAATTAAAACATATAGTATGGGCAAGCAGGGAGCTAGAACGATTCGCAGTTAATCCTGGCCTGTTAGAAA
CATCAGAAGGCTGTAGACAAATACTGGGACAGCTACAACCATCCCTTCAGACAGGATCAGAAGAACTTAG
ATCATTATATAATACAGTAGCAACCCTCTATTGTGTGCATCAAAGGATAGAGATAAAAGACACCAAGGAA
GCTTTAGACAAGATAGAGGAAGAGCAAAACAAAAGTAAGACCACCGCACAGCAAGCGGCCGGCCGCTGAT
CTTCAGACCTGGAGGAGGAGATATGAGGGACAATTGGAGAAGTGAATTATATAAATATAAAGTAGTAAAA
ATTGAACCATTAGGAGTAGCACCCACCAAGGCAAAGAGAAGAGTGGTGCAGAGAGAAAAAAGAGCAGTGG
GAATAGGAGCTTTGTTCCTTGGGTTCTTGGGAGCAGCAGGAAGCACTATGGGCGCAGCGTCAATGACGCT
GACGGTACAGGCCAGACAATTATTGTCTGGTATAGTGCAGCAGCAGAACAATTTGCTGAGGGCTATTGAG
GCGCAACAGCATCTGTTGCAACTCACAGTCTGGGGCATCAAGCAGCTCCAGGCAAGAATCCTGGCTGTGG
AAAGATACCTAAAGGATCAACAGCTCCTGGGGATTTGGGGTTGCTCTGGAAAACTCATTTGCACCACTGC
TGTGCCTTGGAATGCTAGTTGGAGTAATAAATCTCTGGAACAGATTTGGAATCACACGACCTGGATGGAG
TGGGACAGAGAAATTAACAATTACACAAGCTTAATACACTCCTTAATTGAAGAATCGCAAAACCAGCAAG
AAAAGAATGAACAAGAATTATTGGAATTAGATAAATGGGCAAGTTTGTGGAATTGGTTTAACATAACAAA
TTGGCTGTGGTATATAAAATTATTCATAATGATAGTAGGAGGCTTGGTAGGTTTAAGAATAGTTTTTGCT
GTACTTTCTATAGTGAATAGAGTTAGGCAGGGATATTCACCATTATCGTTTCAGACCCACCTCCCAACCC
CGAGGGGACCCGACAGGCCCGAAGGAATAGAAGAAGAAGGTGGAGAGAGAGACAGAGACAGATCCATTCG
ATTAGTGAACGGATCGGCACTGCGTGCGCCAATTCTGCAGACAAATGGCAGTATTCATCCACAATTTTAA
AAGAAAAGGGGGGATTGGGGGGTACAGTGCAGGGGAAAGAATAGTAGACATAATAGCAACAGACATACAA
ACTAAAGAATTACAAAAACAAATTACAAAAATTCAAAATTTTCGGGTTTATTACAGGGACAGCAGAGATC
CAGTT
Features (pLannotate 1.2.2; 25 found; start..end, strand, type, name):
     71..446     +  promoter       TRE3G promoter: 3rd-generation Tet-responsive promoter that can be activated by binding of Tet-On® 3G
    463..528     +  CDS            3xFLAG: three tandem FLAG® epitope tags, followed by an enterokinase cleavage site
    613..734     +  polyA_signal   SV40 poly(A) signal: SV40 polyadenylation signal
   1018..2189    +  promoter       EF-1α promoter: strong constitutive promoter for human elongation factor EF-1α
   2200..2900    +  CDS            rtTA3 (fragment): reverse tetracycline transactivator 3 activates expression from Tet-responsive promoters in the presence of doxycycline
   3007..3714    +  CDS            mCherry: mCherry is a basic (constitutively fluorescent) red fluorescent protein published in 2004, derived from Discosoma sp.. It is reported to be a very rapidly-maturing monomer with low acid sensitivity.
   3733..4131    +  CDS            BSD: blasticidin S deaminase; Aspergillus terreus BSD; confers resistance to blasticidin
   4151..4184    +  protein_bind   loxP: Cre-mediated recombination occurs in the 8-bp core sequence (GCATACAT). Cre recombinase
   4217..4240    +  misc_feature   MCS (fragment): pBluescript multiple cloning site
   4240..4828    +  misc_feature   WPRE: woodchuck hepatitis virus posttranscriptional regulatory element
   4829..4848    +  misc_feature   MCS (fragment): pBluescript multiple cloning site
   4850..5350    +  CDS            nef (fragment): NEF_HV1LA - Experimental evidence at protein level: Swiss-Prot protein existence level 1. Extracellular Nef protein targets CD4(+) T-lymphocytes for apoptosis by interacting with CXCR4 surface receptors. From Human immunodeficiency virus type 1 group M subtype B (isolate Lai) (HIV-1).
   5357..5537    +  LTR            5' LTR (truncated): truncated 5' long terminal repeat (LTR) from HIV-1
   5599..6187    -  rep_origin     ori: high-copy-number ColE1/pMB1/pBR322/pUC origin of replication
   6358..7218    -  CDS            AmpR: β-lactamase; bla; confers resistance to ampicillin, carbenicillin, and related antibiotics
   7219..7323    -  promoter       AmpR promoter: bla
   7382..7434    -  misc_feature   bom (fragment): basis of mobility region from pBR322
   7589..7968    +  enhancer       CMV enhancer: human cytomegalovirus immediate early enhancer
   7969..8168    +  promoter       CMV promoter: human cytomegalovirus (CMV) immediate early promoter
   8186..8366    +  LTR            5' LTR (truncated): truncated 5' long terminal repeat (LTR) from HIV-1
   8413..8538    +  misc_feature   HIV-1 Ψ: packaging signal of human immunodeficiency virus type 1
   8522..8860    +  CDS            HIV-1 gag (fragment): gag protein from human immunodeficiency virus 1; gag
   9035..9268    +  misc_feature   RRE: The Rev response element (RRE) of HIV-1 allows for Rev-dependent mRNA export from the nucleus to the cytoplasm.
   9645..9745    +  CDS            Rev (fragment): human immunodeficiency virus 1 (HIV-1) Rev protein; rev; enhances nuclear export of unspliced and incompletely spliced viral mRNAs
   9795..9912    +  misc_feature   cPPT/CTS: central polypurine tract and central termination sequence of HIV-1
