[The description below was written by a language model from this plasmid's Addgene catalogue record and pLannotate feature annotations shown in this document.]
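Description:
pCL040 is an all-in-one lentiviral transfer plasmid, derived from the pJT126 backbone, for doxycycline-inducible expression of a 3xFLAG-tagged protein of interest in mammalian cells. The sequenced record is 9,945 nt. It is propagated in bacteria as a high-copy plasmid through a ColE1/pUC-type origin with ampicillin selection. The viral portion has the layout of a CMV-driven chimeric 5' LTR followed by the HIV-1 Ψ packaging signal with a gag fragment, RRE and cPPT/CTS, and it ends in a truncated 3' LTR. These elements allow Rev-dependent export and packaging of the genomic RNA when helper functions are supplied in trans.

Two expression units sit between the LTRs in the same orientation. The first is a TRE3G Tet-responsive promoter driving an N-terminal 3xFLAG tag, followed by a Golden Gate cloning site for single genes or pooled libraries and then an SV40 poly(A) signal. The catalogue notes that a core chicken HS4 insulator follows this cassette, although it is not annotated in the feature table. The second unit uses the constitutive EF-1α promoter to express the rTetR(SE-G72P)-VP48 reverse transactivator, which the annotation software matched as an rtTA3 fragment. It is linked by a T2A peptide to mCherry fused to blasticidin S deaminase, with a WPRE downstream to enhance transcript expression; a loxP site is also annotated between BSD and the WPRE. Transduced cells can therefore be identified by red fluorescence and selected with blasticidin, and adding doxycycline allows the transactivator to bind TRE3G and switch on the FLAG-tagged insert. The associated work concerns high-throughput characterization of viral transcriptional effector proteins in human cells.
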