Addgene plasmid #198054: pCL040 lenti TRE-3xFLAG-LibCloneSite pEF-rTetR(SE-G72P)-VP48-T2A-mCherry-BSD-WPRE
Purpose: All-in-one lentiviral backbone for doxycycline-inducible expression of a 3xFLAG-tagged protein of interest, which can be inserted with Golden Gate cloning
Depositing lab: Lacra Bintu. Depositing organization: Stanford University. Publication: High-throughput discovery and characterization of viral transcriptional effectors in human cells. Ludwig CH, Thurm AR, Morgens DW, Yang KJ, Tycko J, Bassik MC, Glaunsinger BA, Bintu L. Cell Syst. 2023 Jun 21;14(6):482-500.e8. doi: 10.1016/j.cels.2023.05.008. PubMed 37348463.
Backbone
  Vector backbone: pJT126
  Modifications to backbone: Used assembly PCR to construct a cassette with a TRE3G promoter followed by a 3xFLAG tag, a Golden Gate library cloning site, an SV40 polyA tail, and the core sequence of the chicken HS4 insulator; used Gibson to clone in between the NotI and NsiI restriction sites. Used assembly PCR and Gibson cloning to replace the rTetR(SE-G72P)-3xFLAG-LibCloneSite with rTetR(SEG72P)-VP48.
  Vector type: Mammalian Expression, Lentiviral, Synthetic Biology
  Selectable markers: Blasticidin
Growth in bacteria
  Bacterial resistance: Ampicillin, 100 μg/mL
  Growth temperature: 37°C
  Growth strain: NEB Stable
  Copy number: High Copy
Gene/Insert 1
  Gene/Insert name: rTetR(SE-G72P)-VP48-T2A-mCherry-BSD
  Species: Synthetic
  Insert size (bp): 1929
  Promoter: pEF
  Cloning method: Gibson Cloning
  Sequencing primers: 5′ CAAGCCTCAGACAGTGGTTC
Gene/Insert 2
  Gene/Insert name: 3xFLAG-insert
  Species: Synthetic
  Insert size (bp): 117
  Promoter: TRE3G
  Tag / fusion protein: 3xFLAG (N terminal on backbone)
  Cloning method: Gibson Cloning
  Sequencing primers: 5′ tgcaggggaaagaatagtagac
Terms and licenses: Academic/Nonprofit Terms; Industry Terms: Not Available to Industry
Depositor comments: Please visit https://www.biorxiv.org/content/10.1101/2022.12.16.520835v1 for bioRxiv preprint.
How to cite: pCL040 lenti TRE-3xFLAG-LibCloneSite pEF-rTetR(SE-G72P)-VP48-T2A-mCherry-BSD-WPRE was a gift from Lacra Bintu (Addgene plasmid # 198054 ; http://n2t.net/addgene:198054 ; RRID:Addgene_198054)
